Addgene plasmid #39241: pSTC1
Purpose: (Empty Backbone)
Depositing lab: Alfonso Jaramillo. Depositing organization: Institute of System and Synthetic Biology, iSSB. Publication: De novo automated design of small RNA circuits for engineering synthetic riboregulation in living cells. Rodrigo G, Landrain TE, Jaramillo A. Proc Natl Acad Sci U S A. 2012 Sep 18;109(38):15271-6. Epub 2012 Sep 4. 10.1073/pnas.1203831109 PubMed 22949707.
Backbone
  Vector backbone: pSB4K5
  Backbone manufacturer: Registry of standard biological parts
  Backbone size (bp): 4860
  Vector type: Bacterial Expression, Synthetic Biology
Growth in bacteria
  Bacterial resistance: Kanamycin, 50 μg/mL
  Growth temperature: 37°C
  Growth strain: DH5alpha
  Copy number: Low Copy
Resource information
  A portion of this plasmid was derived from a plasmid made by: http://partsregistry.org/Part:pSB4K5
Terms and licenses: Academic/Nonprofit Terms; Industry Terms: Not Available to Industry
How to cite: pSTC1 was a gift from Alfonso Jaramillo (Addgene plasmid # 39241 ; http://n2t.net/addgene:39241 ; RRID:Addgene_39241)
