[The description below was written by a language model from this plasmid's Addgene catalogue record and the feature table of its GenBank file.]
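Description:
pSTC1 is a 4,860 bp low-copy bacterial expression and synthetic biology vector built on the BioBrick backbone pSB4K5 from the Registry of Standard Biological Parts, and it is catalogued as an empty backbone. It replicates in E. coli through the pSC101 origin together with the plasmid-encoded Rep101 (RepA) protein that this origin requires, which keeps copy number low. Selection is by kanamycin, conferred by an aminoglycoside phosphotransferase (KanR) gene.

Although listed as empty, the region between the BioBrick prefix and suffix is occupied by two fluorescent reporter genes arranged divergently: an mRFP1 coding sequence (a monomeric DsRed derivative) on the complementary strand, and a superfolder GFP coding sequence on the forward strand. A strong bacterial ribosome binding site is annotated in the short interval between them, just upstream of the sfGFP gene. No promoter is annotated for either reporter, so the record does not state how, or whether, they are transcribed in the backbone as supplied; the short space between the two genes suggests that regulatory elements are meant to be cloned in by the user, but this is not stated explicitly. The cloning region is insulated from the rest of the plasmid by transcription terminators, with the bidirectional tonB terminator just downstream of the suffix and the lambda t0 and phage T3 early (T3Te) terminators upstream of the prefix.

The associated publication concerns the computational design of small RNA circuits for synthetic riboregulation in living cells. This is consistent with pSTC1 serving as a low-copy, dual-reporter chassis into which designed regulatory RNA elements are inserted and read out by fluorescence in E. coli.
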