LOCUS       Exported 4860 bp ds-DNA circular SYN 13-MAY-2021
DEFINITION  synthetic circular DNA
ACCESSION   .
VERSION     .
KEYWORDS    pSTC1
SOURCE      synthetic DNA construct
  ORGANISM  synthetic DNA construct
REFERENCE   1 (bases 1 to 4860)
  AUTHORS   Rodrigo G, Landrain TE, Jaramillo A
  TITLE     De novo automated design of small RNA circuits for engineering
            synthetic riboregulation in living cells.
  JOURNAL   Proc Natl Acad Sci U S A. 2012 Sep 18;109(38):15271-6. Epub 2012 Sep
            4.
  PUBMED    22949707
REFERENCE   2 (bases 1 to 4860)
  AUTHORS   .
  TITLE     Direct Submission
  JOURNAL   Exported May 13, 2021 from SnapGene Server 1.1.58
            http://www.snapgene.com
FEATURES             Location/Qualifiers
     source          1..4860
                     /organism="synthetic DNA construct"
                     /mol_type="other DNA"
     misc_feature    1..22
                     /label=BioBrick prefix
                     /note="BioBrick prefix for parts that do not start with
                     ""ATG"""
     CDS             complement(26..703)
                     /codon_start=1
                     /product="monomeric derivative of DsRed (Campbell et al.,
                     2002)"
                     /label=mRFP1
                     /translation="MASSEDVIKEFMRFKVRMEGSVNGHEFEIEGEGEGRPYEGTQTAK
                     LKVTKGGPLPFAWDILSPQFQYGSKAYVKHPADIPDYLKLSFPEGFKWERVMNFEDGGV
                     VTVTQDSSLQDGEFIYKVKLRGTNFPSDGPVMQKKTMGWEASTERMYPEDGALKGEIKM
                     RLKLKDGGHYDAEVKTTYMAKKPVQLPGAYKTDIKLDITSHNEDYTIVEQYERAEGRHS
                     TGA"
     RBS             710..721
                     /note="strong bacterial ribosome binding site (Elowitz and
                     Leibler, 2000)"
     CDS             747..1457
                     /codon_start=1
                     /product="GFP variant that folds robustly even when fused
                     to poorly folded proteins (Pedelacq et al., 2006)"
                     /label=superfolder GFP
                     /translation="RKGEELFTGVVPILVELDGDVNGHKFSVRGEGEGDATNGKLTLKF
                     ICTTGKLPVPWPTLVTTLTYGVQCFARYPDHMKQHDFFKSAMPEGYVQERTISFKDDGT
                     YKTRAEVKFEGDTLVNRIELKGIDFKEDGNILGHKLEYNFNSHNVYITADKQKNGIKAN
                     FKIRHNVEDGSVQLADHYQQNTPIGDGPVLLPDNHYLSTQSVLSKDPNEKRDHMVLLEF
                     VTAAGITHGMDELYK"
     misc_feature    1464..1484
                     /label=BioBrick suffix
                     /note="universal suffix for all parts"
     terminator      1520..1551
                     /label=tonB terminator
                     /note="bidirectional E. coli tonB-P14 transcription
                     terminator"
     CDS             complement(1650..2465)
                     /codon_start=1
                     /product="aminoglycoside phosphotransferase"
                     /label=KanR
                     /note="confers resistance to kanamycin in bacteria or G418
                     (Geneticin(R)) in eukaryotes"
                     /translation="MSHIQRETSCSRPRLNSNMDADLYGYKWARDNVGQSGATIYRLYG
                     KPDAPELFLKHGKGSVANDVTDEMVRLNWLTEFMPLPTIKHFIRTPDDAWLLTTAIPGK
                     TAFQVLEEYPDSGENIVDALAVFLRRLHSIPVCNCPFNSDRVFRLAQAQSRMNNGLVDA
                     SDFDDERNGWPVEQVWKEMHKLLPFSPDSVVTHGDFSLDNLIFDEGKLIGCIDVGRVGI
                     ADRYQDLAILWNCLGEFSPSLQKRLFQKYGIDNPDMNKLQFHLMLDEFF"
     primer_bind     2373..2392
                     /label=Kan-R
                     /note="Kanamycin resistance gene, reverse primer"
     primer_bind     2457..2476
                     /label=pENTR-R
                     /note="pENTR vectors, reverse primer"
     CDS             complement(2823..3773)
                     /codon_start=1
                     /gene="rep101"
                     /product="RepA protein needed for replication with the
                     pSC101 origin"
                     /label=Rep101
                     /translation="MSELVVFKANELAISRYDLTEHETKLILCCVALLNPTIENPTRKE
                     RTVSFTYNQYAQMMNISRENAYGVLAKATRELMTRTVEIRNPLVKGFEIFQWTNYAKFS
                     SEKLELVFSEEILPYLFQLKKFIKYNLEHVKSFENKYSMRIYEWLLKELTQKKTHKANI
                     EISLDEFKFMLMLENNYHEFKRLNQWVLKPISKDLNTYSNMKLVVDKRGRPTDTLIFQV
                     ELDRQMDLVTELENNQIKMNGDKIPTTITSDSYLRNGLRKTLHDALTAKIQLTSFEAKF
                     LSDMQSKHDLNGSFSWLTQKQRTTLENILAKYGRI"
     rep_origin      3821..4043
                     /label=pSC101 ori
                     /note="low-copy replication origin that requires the Rep101
                     protein"
     terminator      4535..4629
                     /label=lambda t0 terminator
                     /note="transcription terminator from phage lambda"
     terminator      4785..4814
                     /label=T3Te terminator
                     /note="phage T3 early transcription terminator"
ORIGIN
        1 gaattcgcgg ccgcttctag agttattaag caccggtgga gtgacgacct tcagcacgtt
       61 cgtactgttc aacgatggtg tagtcttcgt tgtgggaggt gatgtccagt ttgatgtcgg
      121 ttttgtaagc acccggcagc tgaaccggtt ttttagccat gtaggtggtt ttaacttcag
      181 cgtcgtagtg accaccgtct ttcagtttca gacgcatttt gatttcacct ttcagagcac
      241 cgtcttccgg gtacatacgt tcggtggaag cttcccaacc catggttttt ttctgcataa
      301 ccggaccgtc ggacgggaag ttggtaccac gcagtttaac tttgtagatg aactcaccgt
      361 cttgcaggga ggagtcctgg gtaacggtaa caacaccacc gtcttcgaag ttcataacac
      421 gttcccattt gaaaccttcc gggaaggaca gtttcaggta gtccgggatg tcagccgggt
      481 gtttaacgta agctttggaa ccgtactgga actgcgggga caggatgtcc caagcgaacg
      541 gcagcggacc acctttggta actttcagtt tagcggtctg ggtaccttcg tacggacgac
      601 cttcaccttc accttcgatt tcgaactcgt gaccgttaac ggaaccttcc atacgaactt
      661 tgaaacgcat gaactctttg ataacgtctt cggaggaagc catctagtat ttctcctctt
      721 tctctagtgg atcccctagg gctagccgta aaggcgaaga gctgttcact ggtgtcgtcc
      781 ctattctggt ggaactggat ggtgatgtca acggtcataa gttttccgtg cgtggcgagg
      841 gtgaaggtga cgcaactaat ggtaaactga cgctgaagtt catctgtact actggtaaac
      901 tgccggtacc ttggccgact ctggtaacga cgctgactta tggtgttcag tgctttgctc
      961 gttatccgga ccatatgaag cagcatgact tcttcaagtc cgccatgccg gaaggctatg
     1021 tgcaggaacg cacgatttcc tttaaggatg acggcacgta caaaacgcgt gcggaagtga
     1081 aatttgaagg cgataccctg gtaaaccgca ttgagctgaa aggcattgac tttaaagaag
     1141 acggcaatat cctgggccat aagctggaat acaattttaa cagccacaat gtttacatca
     1201 ccgccgataa acaaaaaaat ggcattaaag cgaattttaa aattcgccac aacgtggagg
     1261 atggcagcgt gcagctggct gatcactacc agcaaaacac tccaatcggt gatggtcctg
     1321 ttctgctgcc agacaatcac tatctgagca cgcaaagcgt tctgtctaaa gatccgaacg
     1381 agaaacgcga tcatatggtt ctgctggagt tcgtaaccgc agcgggcatc acgcatggta
     1441 tggatgaact gtacaaatga tgatactagt agcggccgct gcaggagtca ctaagggtta
     1501 gttagttaga ttagcagaaa gtcaaaagcc tccgaccgga ggcttttgac taaaacttcc
     1561 cttggggtta tcattggggc tcactcaaag gcggtaatca gataaaaaaa atccttagct
     1621 ttcgctaagg atgatttctg ctagtattat tagaaaaact catcgagcat caaatgaaac
     1681 tgcaatttat tcatatcagg attatcaata ccatattttt gaaaaagccg tttctgtaat
     1741 gaaggagaaa actcaccgag gcagttccaa agaatggcaa ggtcctggta acggtctgcg
     1801 attccgaccc gtccaacatc aatacaacct attaatttcc cctcgtcaaa aataaggtta
     1861 tcaagtgaga aatcaccatg agtgacgact gaatccggtg agaatggcaa gagcttgtgc
     1921 atttctttcc agacttgttc aacaggccag ccattacgct cgtcatcaaa atcactcgca
     1981 tcaaccaaac cgttattcat gcgtgattgc gcctgagcaa gacgaaatac acgatcgctg
     2041 ttaaaaggac aattacaaac aggaatcgaa tgtaaccggc gcaggaacac ggccagcgca
     2101 tcaacaatat tttcacctga atcaggatat tcttctaata cctggaaggc tgttttccca
     2161 ggaatcgcgg tggtgagtaa ccacgcatca tcaggagtac ggataaaatg cttgatggtc
     2221 gggagaggca taaactccgt cagccagttg agacggacca tctcatctgt aacatcattg
     2281 gcaacgctac ctttgccatg tttcagaaac aactctggcg catcgggctt cccatacaag
     2341 cgatagattg tcgcacctga ttgcccgaca ttatcgcgag cccatttata cccatataaa
     2401 tcagcgtcca tgttggagtt taagcgcgga cgggagcaag acgtttcccg ttgaatatgg
     2461 ctcataacac cccttgtatt actgtttatg taagcagaca gttttattgt tcatgatgat
     2521 atatttttat cttgtgcaat gtaacatcag agattttgag acacaacgtg gctttgttga
     2581 ataaatcgaa cttttgctga gttgaaggat cagctctagt agttacattg tcgatctgtt
     2641 catggtgaac agctttaaat gcaccaaaaa ctcgtaaaag ctctgatgta tctatctttt
     2701 ttacaccgtt ttcatctgtg catatggaca gttttccctt tgatatctaa cggtgaacag
     2761 ttgttctact tttgtttgtt agtcttgatg cttcactgat agatacaaga gccataagaa
     2821 cctcagatcc ttccgtattt agccagtatg ttctctagtg tggttcgttg tttttgcgtg
     2881 agccatgaga acgaaccatt gagatcatgc ttactttgca tgtcactcaa aaattttgcc
     2941 tcaaaactgg tgagctgaat ttttgcagtt aaagcatcgt gtagtgtttt tcttagtccg
     3001 ttacgtaggt aggaatctga tgtaatggtt gttggtattt tgtcaccatt catttttatc
     3061 tggttgttct caagttcggt tacgagatcc atttgtctat ctagttcaac ttggaaaatc
     3121 aacgtatcag tcgggcggcc tcgcttatca accaccaatt tcatattgct gtaagtgttt
     3181 aaatctttac ttattggttt caaaacccat tggttaagcc ttttaaactc atggtagtta
     3241 ttttcaagca ttaacatgaa cttaaattca tcaaggctaa tctctatatt tgccttgtga
     3301 gttttctttt gtgttagttc ttttaataac cactcataaa tcctcataga gtatttgttt
     3361 tcaaaagact taacatgttc cagattatat tttatgaatt tttttaactg gaaaagataa
     3421 ggcaatatct cttcactaaa aactaattct aatttttcgc ttgagaactt ggcatagttt
     3481 gtccactgga aaatctcaaa gcctttaacc aaaggattcc tgatttccac agttctcgtc
     3541 atcagctctc tggttgcttt agctaataca ccataagcat tttccctact gatgttcatc
     3601 atctgagcgt attggttata agtgaacgat accgtccgtt ctttccttgt agggttttca
     3661 atcgtggggt tgagtagtgc cacacagcat aaaattagct tggtttcatg ctccgttaag
     3721 tcatagcgac taatcgctag ttcatttgct ttgaaaacaa ctaattcaga catacatctc
     3781 aattggtcta ggtgatttta atcactatac caattgagat gggctagtca atgataatta
     3841 catgtccttt tcctttgagt tgtgggtatc tgtaaattct gctagacctt tgctggaaaa
     3901 cttgtaaatt ctgctagacc ctctgtaaat tccgctagac ctttgtgtgt tttttttgtt
     3961 tatattcaag tggttataat ttatagaata aagaaagaat aaaaaaagat aaaaagaata
     4021 gatcccagcc ctgtgtataa ctcactactt tagtcagttc cgcagtatta caaaaggatg
     4081 tcgcaaacgc tgtttgctcc tctacaaaac agaccttaaa accctaaagg cttaagtagc
     4141 accctcgcaa gctcgggcaa atcgctgaat attccttttg tctccgacca tcaggcacct
     4201 gagtcgctgt ctttttcgtg acattcagtt cgctgcgctc acggctctgg cagtgaatgg
     4261 gggtaaatgg cactacaggc gccttttatg gattcatgca aggaaactac ccataataca
     4321 agaaaagccc gtcacgggct tctcagggcg ttttatggcg ggtctgctat gtggtgctat
     4381 ctgacttttt gctgttcagc agttcctgcc ctctgatttt ccagtctgac cacttcggat
     4441 tatcccgtga caggtcattc agactggcta atgcacccag taaggcagcg gtatcatcaa
     4501 caggcttacc cgtcttactg tccctagtgc ttggattctc accaataaaa aacgcccggc
     4561 ggcaaccgag cgttctgaac aaatccagat ggagttctga ggtcattact ggatctatca
     4621 acaggagtcc aagcgagctc gtaaacttgg tctgacagct ctagctccgg caaaaaaacg
     4681 ggcaaggtgt caccaccctg ccctttttct ttaaaaccga aaagattact tcgcgtttgc
     4741 cacctgacgt ctaagaaaag gaatattcag caatttgccc gtgccgaaga aaggcccacc
     4801 cgtgaaggtg agccagtgag ttgattgcta cgtaattagt tagttagccc ttagtgactc
//
