>Addgene plasmid #39241 | pSTC1 | addgene partial sequence | sequence record 52007 | RNAde-BB-3 5'-tacggacgaccttcaccttc-3'
CTTCCATACGAACTTTGAAACGCATGAACTCTTTGATAACGTCTTCGGAGGAAGCCATCTAGTATTTCTC
CTCTTTCTCTAGTGGATCCCCTAGGGCTAGCCGTAAAGGCGAAGAGCTGTTCACTGGTGTCGTCCCTATT
CTGGTGGAACTGGATGGTGATGTCAACGGTCATAAGTTTTCCGTGCGTGGCGAGGGTGAAGGTGACGCAA
CTAATGGTAAACTGACGCTGAAGTTCATCTGTACTACTGGTAAACTGCCGGTACCTTGGCCGACTCTGGT
AACGACGCTGACTTATGGTGTTCAGTGCTTTGCTCGTTATCCGGACCATATGAAGCAGCATGACTTCTTC
AAGTCCGCCATGCCGGAAGGCTATGTGCAGGAACGCACGATTTCCTTTAAGGATGACGGCACGTACAAAA
CGCGTGCGGAAGTGAAATTTGAAGGCGATACCCTGGTAAACCGCATTGAGCTGAAAGGCATTGACTTTAA
AGAAGACGGCAATATCCTGGGCCATAAGCTGGAATACAATTTTAACAGCCACAATGTTTACATCACCGCC
GATAAACAAAAAAATGGCATTAAAGCGAATTTTAAAATTCGCCACAACGTGGAGGATGGCAGCGTGCAGC
TGGCTGATCACTACCAGCAAAACACTCCAATCGGTGATGGTCCTGTTCTGCTGCCAGACAATCACTATCT
GAGCACGCAAAGCGTTCTGTCTAAAGATCCGAACGAGAAACGCGATCATATGGTTCTGCTGGAGTTCGTA
ACCGCAGCGGGCATCACGCATGGTATGGATGAACTGTACAAATGATGATACTAGTAGCGGCCGCTGCAGG
AGTCACTAAGGGTTAGTTAGTTAGATTAGCAGAAAGTCAAAAGCCTCCGACCGGAGGCTTTTGACT
