>Addgene plasmid #39241 | pSTC1 | addgene partial sequence | sequence record 53080 | RNAde-BB-1F 5'-tgccacctgacgtctaagaa-3'
AAGGCCCACCCGTGAAGGTGAGCCAGTGAGTTGATTGCTACGTAATTAGTTAGTTAGCCCTTAGTGACTC
GAATTCGCGGCCGCTTCTAGAGTTATTAAGCACCGGTGGAGTGACGACCTTCAGCACGTTCGTACTGTTC
AACGATGGTGTAGTCTTCGTTGTGGGAGGTGATGTCCAGTTTGATGTCGGTTTTGTAAGCACCCGGCAGC
TGAACCGGTTTTTTAGCCATGTAGGTGGTTTTAACTTCAGCGTCGTAGTGACCACCGTCTTTCAGTTTCA
GACGCATTTTGATTTCACCTTTCAGAGCACCGTCTTCCGGGTACATACGTTCGGTGGAAGCTTCCCAACC
CATGGTTTTTTTCTGCATAACCGGACCGTCGGACGGGAAGTTGGTACCACGCAGTTTAACTTTGTAGATG
AACTCACCGTCTTGCAGGGAGGAGTCCTGGGTAACGGTAACAACACCACCGTCTTCGAAGTTCATAACAC
GTTCCCATTTGAAACCTTCCGGGAAGGACAGTTTCAGGTAGTCCGGGATGTCAGCCGGGTGTTTAACGTA
AGCTTTGGAACCGTACTGGAACTGCGGGGACAGGATGTCCCAAGCGAACGGCAGCGGACCACCTTTGGTA
ACTTTCAGTTTAGCGGTCTGGGTACCTTCGTACGGACGACCTTCACCTTCACCTTCGATTTCGAACTCGT
GACCGTTAACGGAACCTTCCATACGAACTTTGAAACGCATGAACTCTTTGATAACGTCTTCGGAGGAAGC
CATCTAGTATTTCTCCTCTTTCTCTAGTG
